>Addgene plasmid #84960 | pPTK001-2-pAOX1 | addgene full sequence | sequence record 173375 | Addgene NGS Result
GATCTAACATCCAAAGACGAAAGGTTGAATGAAACCTTTTTGCCATCCGACATCCACAGGTCCATTCTCA
CACATAAGTGCCAAACGCAACAGGAGGGGATACACTAGCAGCAGACCGTTGCAAACGCAGGACCTCCACT
CCTCTTCTCCTCAACACCCACTTTTGCCATCGAAAAACCAGCCCAGTTATTGGGCTTGATTGGAGCTCGC
TCATTCCAATTCCTTCTATTAGGCTACTAACACCATGACTTTATTAGCCTGTCTATCCTGGCCCCCCTGG
CGAGGTTCATGTTTGTTTATTTCCGAATGCAACAAGCTCCGCATTACACCCGAACATCACTCCAGATGAG
GGCTTTCTGAGTGTGGGGTCAAATAGTTTCATGTTCCCCAAATGGCCCAAAACTGACAGTTTAAACGCTG
TCTTGGAACCTAATATGACAAAAGCGTGATCTCATCCAAGATGAACTAAGTTTGGTTCGTTGAAATGCTA
ACGGCCAGTTGGTCAAAAAGAAACTTCCAAAAGTCGGCATACCGTTTGTCTTGTTTGGTATTGATTGACG
AATGCTCAAAAATAATCTCATTAATGCTTAGCGCAGTCTCTCTATCGCTTCTGAACCCCGGTGCACCTGT
GCCGAAACGCAAATGGGGAAACACCCGCTTTTTGGATGATTATGCATTGTCTCCACATTGTATGCTTCCA
AGATTCTGGTGGGAATACTGCTGATAGCCTAACGTTCATGATCAAAATTTAACTGTTCTAACCCCTACTT
GACAGCAATATATAAACAGAAGGAAGCTGCCCTGTCTTAAACCTTTTTTTTTATCATCATTATTAGCTTA
CTTTCATAATTGCGACTGGTTCCAATTGACAAGCTTTTGATTTTAACGACTTTTAACGACAACTTGAGAA
GATCAAAAAACAACTAATTATTCGAAACGTATGTGAGACCAGACCAATAAAAAACGCCCGGCGGCAACCG
AGCGTTCTGAACAAATCCAGATGGAGTTCTGAGGTCATTACTGGATCTATCAACAGGAGTCCAAGCGAGC
TCGATATCAAATTACGCCCCGCCCTGCCACTCATCGCAGTACTGTTGTAATTCATTAAGCATTCTGCCGA
CATGGAAGCCATCACAAACGGCATGATGAACCTGAATCGCCAGCGGCATCAGCACCTTGTCGCCTTGCGT
ATAATATTTGCCCATGGTGAAAACGGGGGCGAAGAAGTTGTCCATATTGGCCACGTTTAAATCAAAACTG
GTGAAACTCACCCAGGGATTGGCTGAAACGAAAAACATATTCTCAATAAACCCTTTAGGGAAATAGGCCA
GGTTTTCACCGTAACACGCCACATCTTGCGAATATATGTGTAGAAACTGCCGGAAATCGTCGTGGTATTC
ACTCCAGAGCGATGAAAACGTTTCAGTTTGCTCATGGAAAACGGTGTAACAAGGGTGAACACTATCCCAT
ATCACCAGCTCACCGTCTTTCATTGCCATACGAAATTCCGGATGAGCATTCATCAGGCGGGCAAGAATGT
GAATAAAGGCCGGATAAAACTTGTGCTTATTTTTCTTTACGGTCTTTAAAAAGGCCGTAATATCCAGCTG
AACGGTCTGGTTATAGGTACATTGAGCAACTGACTGAAATGCCTCAAAATGTTCTTTACGATGCCATTGG
GATATATCAACGGTGGTATATCCAGTGATTTTTTTCTCCATTTTAGCTTCCTTAGCTCCTGAAAATCTCG
ATAACTCAAAAAATACGCCCGGTAGTGATCTTATTTCATTATGGTGAAAGTTGGAACCTCTTACGTGCCC
GATCAATCATGACCAAAATCCCTTAACGTGAGTTTTCGTTCCACTGAGCGTCAGACCCCGTAGAAAAGAT
CAAAGGATCTTCTTGAGATCCTTTTTTTCTGCGCGTAATCTGCTGCTTGCAAACAAAAAAACCACCGCTA
CCAGCGGTGGTTTGTTTGCCGGATCAAGAGCTACCAACTCTTTTTCCGAAGGTAACTGGCTTCAGCAGAG
CGCAGATACCAAATACTGTTCTTCTAGTGTAGCCGTAGTTAGGCCACCACTTCAAGAACTCTGTAGCACC
GCCTACATACCTCGCTCTGCTAATCCTGTTACCAGTGGCTGCTGCCAGTGGCGATAAGTCGTGTCTTACC
GGGTTGGACTCAAGACGATAGTTACCGGATAAGGCGCAGCGGTCGGGCTGAACGGGGGGTTCGTGCACAC
AGCCCAGCTTGGAGCGAACGACCTACACCGAACTGAGATACCTACAGCGTGAGCTATGAGAAAGCGCCAC
GCTTCCCGAAGGGAGAAAGGCGGACAGGTATCCGGTAAGCGGCAGGGTCGGAACAGGAGAGCGCACGAGG
GAGCTTCCAGGGGGAAACGCCTGGTATCTTTATAGTCCTGTCGGGTTTCGCCACCTCTGACTTGAGCGTC
GATTTTTGTGATGCTCGTCAGGGGGGCGGAGCCTATGGAAAAACGCCAGCAACGCGGCCTTTTTACGGTT
CCTGGCCTTTTGCTGGCCTTTTGCTCACATGTTCTTTCCTGCGTTATCCCCTGATTCTGTGGATAACCGT
AGTCGGTCTCAAACG
Features (pLannotate 1.2.2; 5 found; start..end, strand, type, name):
      1..939     +  promoter       AOX1 promoter: Pichia pastoris AOX1; inducible promoter, regulated by methanol
    957..991     -  terminator     lambda t0 terminator: minimal transcription terminator from phage lambda (Scholtissek and Grosse, 1987)
   1065..1721    -  CDS            cat: CAT_ECOLX - Experimental evidence at protein level: Swiss-Prot protein existence level 1. This enzyme is an effector of chloramphenicol resistance in bacteria. From Escherichia coli. This protein is used as a marker in many commonly used cloning vectors, such as pACYC184.
   1722..1819    -  promoter       cat promoter: promoter of the E. coli cat gene encoding chloramphenicol acetyltransferase
   1903..2491    +  rep_origin     ori: high-copy-number ColE1/pMB1/pBR322/pUC origin of replication
