[The description below was written by a language model from this plasmid's Addgene catalogue record and pLannotate feature annotations shown in this document.]
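Description:
pPTK001-2-pAOX1 is a small (about 2.6 kb) part-storage plasmid from a modular cloning toolkit for building Pichia pastoris secretion libraries. It is built on the pYTK001 entry vector of the MoClo yeast toolkit and was designed by the same rules, so it is compatible with that existing part collection. The backbone is minimal and purely bacterial: a high-copy ColE1/pUC-type origin of replication and a chloramphenicol acetyltransferase (cat) gene driven by its native promoter, followed by a phage lambda t0 terminator that insulates the marker from the adjacent part. The annotation shows no yeast origin, yeast selection marker or integration sequence, so the plasmid is meant to be maintained in E. coli rather than used directly in yeast.

The payload is a 939 bp "Type 2" (promoter-position) part carrying the alcohol oxidase 1 promoter (pAOX1) of Pichia pastoris, a methanol-inducible promoter widely used for controlled heterologous protein expression in this host. The fragment was inserted through BsmBI sites that were destroyed during cloning, as is usual for entry-vector domestication in this system. No coding sequence, tag or reporter sits downstream of the promoter, which explains why the record lists no promoter for the insert: the insert is itself the regulatory element. In use, the part would be combined by Golden Gate-type hierarchical assembly with compatible parts of other types, such as coding sequences and terminators, to generate complete transcription units. In the context of this toolkit, those units serve to construct and screen expression and secretion cassettes in P. pastoris.
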