Addgene plasmid #84960: pPTK001-2-pAOX1
Purpose: Type 2, pAOX1, Alcohol oxidase 1 promoter
Depositing lab: Volker Sieber. Depositing organization: Technische Universitaet Muenchen (TUM). Publication: A Modular Toolkit for Generating Pichia pastoris Secretion Libraries. Obst U, Lu TK, Sieber V. ACS Synth Biol. 2017 Mar 15. doi: 10.1021/acssynbio.6b00337. PubMed 28252957.
Backbone
  Vector backbone: pYTK001-EntryVector
  Backbone manufacturer: Lee et al. (2015), ACS Synth. Biol. 4, 975–986.
  Backbone size w/o insert (bp): 1662
  Total vector size (bp): 2605
  Vector type: Yeast Expression, Synthetic Biology
Growth in bacteria
  Bacterial resistance: Chloramphenicol, 25 μg/mL
  Growth temperature: 37°C
  Growth strain: DH5alpha
  Copy number: High Copy
Gene/Insert
  Gene/Insert name: Alcohol oxidase 1 promoter (alt name: pAOX1)
  Species: Synthetic; Pichia pastoris
  Insert size (bp): 939
  Promoter: Non
  Cloning method: Restriction Enzyme; 5′ cloning site BsmBI (destroyed during cloning); 3′ cloning site BsmBI (destroyed during cloning)
  Sequencing primers: 5′ ccttttgctggccttttgctc; 3′ ccagtaatgacctcagaactcc
Terms and licenses: Academic/Nonprofit Terms; Industry Terms: Not Available to Industry
Depositor comments: Design of this plasmid was performed according to the described Methods in Lee et al. 2015 (A Highly Characterized Yeast Toolkit for Modular, Multipart Assembly) and this plasmid is compatible with the existing toolkit (MoClo-YTK, Kit number 1000000061)
How to cite: pPTK001-2-pAOX1 was a gift from Volker Sieber (Addgene plasmid # 84960 ; http://n2t.net/addgene:84960 ; RRID:Addgene_84960)
